>Addgene plasmid #210689 | pGL1_105 | addgene full sequence | sequence record 417373 | Addgene NGS Result
AGCATGAAGAGCACCCCAGGATACATAGATTACCACAACTCCGAGCCCTTCCACCTAGCGTGCTAACCAC
GCACGCTATTGTTGTATAGGCTAGGTGGAGGCTCAGTGATGATAAGTCTGCGATGGTGGATGCATGTGTC
ATGGTCATAGCTGTTTCCTGTGTGAAATTGTTATCCGCTCAGAGGGCACAATCCTATTCCGCGCTATCCG
ACAATCTCCAAGACATTAGGTGGAGTTCAGTTCGGCGTATGGCATATGTCGCTGGAAAGAACATGTGAGC
AAAAGGCCAGCAAAAGGCCAGGAACCGTAAAAAGGCCGCGTTGCTGGCGTTTTTCCATAGGCTCCGCCCC
CCTGACGAGCATCACAAAAATCGACGCTCAAGTCAGAGGTGGCGAAACCCGACAGGACTATAAAGATACC
AGGCGTTTCCCCCTGGAAGCTCCCTCGTGCGCTCTCCTGTTCCGACCCTGCCGCTTACCGGATACCTGTC
CGCCTTTCTCCCTTCGGGAAGCGTGGCGCTTTCTCATAGCTCACGCTGTAGGTATCTCAGTTCGGTGTAG
GTCGTTCGCTCCAAGCTGGGCTGTGTGCACGAACCCCCCGTTCAGCCCGACCGCTGCGCCTTATCCGGTA
ACTATCGTCTTGAGTCCAACCCGGTAAGACACGACTTATCGCCACTGGCAGCAGCCACTGGTAACAGGAT
TAGCAGAGCGAGGTATGTAGGCGGTGCTACAGAGTTCTTGAAGTGGTGGCCTAACTACGGCTACACTAGA
AGAACAGTATTTGGTATCTGCGCTCTGCTGAAGCCAGTTACCTTCGGAAAAAGAGTTGGTAGCTCTTGAT
CCGGCAAACAAACCACCGCTGGTAGCGGTGGTTTTTTTGTTTGCAAGCAGCAGATTACGCGCAGAAAAAA
AGGATCTCAAGAAGATCCTTTGATCTTTTCTACGGGGTCTGACGCTCTATTCAACAAAGCCGCCGTCCCG
TCAAGTCAGCGTAAATGGGTAGGGGGCTTCAAATCGTCCGCTCTGCCAGTGTTACAACCAATTAACAAAT
TCTGATTAGAAAAACTCATCGAGCATCAAATGAAACTGCAATTTATTCATATCAGGATTATCAATACCAT
ATTTTTGAAAAAGCCGTTTCTGTAATGAAGGAGAAAACTCACCGAGGCAGTTCCATAGGATGGCAAGATC
CTGGTATCGGTCTGCGATTCCGACTCGTCCAACATCAATACAACCTATTAATTTCCCCTCGTCAAAAATA
AGGTTATCAAGTGAGAAATCACCATGAGTGACGACTGAATCCGGTGAGAATGGCAAAAGCTTATGCATTT
CTTTCCAGACTTGTTCAACAGGCCAGCCATTACGCTCGTCATCAAAATCACTCGCATCAACCAAACCGTT
ATTCATTCGTGATTGCGCCTGAGCGAGACGAAATACGCGATCGCTGTTAAAAGGACAATTACAAACAGGA
ATCGAATGCAACCGGCGCAGGAACACTGCCAGCGCATCAACAATATTTTCACCTGAATCAGGATATTCTT
CTAATACCTGGAATGCTGTTTTCCCGGGGATCGCAGTGGTGAGTAACCATGCATCATCAGGAGTACGGAT
AAAATGCTTGATGGTCGGAAGAGGCATAAATTCCGTCAGCCAGTTTAGTCTGACCATCTCATCTGTAACA
TCATTGGCAACGCTACCTTTGCCATGTTTCAGAAACAACTCTGGCGCATCGGGCTTCCCATACAATCGAT
AGATTGTCGCACCTGATTGCCCGACATTATCGCGAGCCCATTTATACCCATATAAATCAGCATCCATGTT
GGAATTTAATCGCGGCCTCGAGCAAGACGTTTCCCGTTGAATATGGCTCATAACACCCCTTGTATTACTG
TTTATGTAAGCAGACAGTTTTATTGTTCATGATGATATATTTTTATCTTGTGCAATGTAACATCAGAGAT
TTTGAGACACAACGTGGCTTTCCCCCGCCGCTCTAGAACTAGTGGATCCAAATAAAACGAAAGGCTCAGT
CGAAAGACTGGGCCTTTCGTTTTATCTGTTGTTTGTCGCATTATACGAGACGTCCAGGTTGGGATACCTG
AAACAAAACCCATCGTACGGCCAAGGAAGTCTCCAATAACTGTGATCCACCACAAGCGCCAGGGTTTTCC
CAGTCACGACGTTGTAAAACGACGGCCAGTCATGCATAATCCGCACGCATCTGGAATAAGGAAGTGCCAT
TCCGCCTGACCTTAGCGTGCGAACAGCACGCTATTGTTGTATCATTACTCGCATCCATTCTCAGGCTGTC
TCGTCTCGTCTCCGAGCTCTTCAATGAGTCAGGGTCACGCGTAGGACGCGTCGAGTAGGGTTTATAATCA
TCCTCCCCGGCGTTCCGCAGCCACACGCCGTGTGAAGCTGGGGAGGGCGCGCCGTTCTGAATCCTTAGCT
AATGGTTCAACAGGTAACTATGACGAAGATAGCACCCTGGATAAGTCTGTAATGGATTCTAAGGCATTTA
ATGAAGACGTGTATATAAAATGTGCTAATGAAAAAGAAAATGCGTTAAAAGAGCCTAAAATGAGTTCAAA
TGGTTTTGAAATTGATTGGTAGTTTAATTTAATATATTTTTTCTATTGGCTATCTCGATACCTATAGAAT
CTTCTGTTCACTTTTGTTTTTGAAATATAAAAAGGGGCTTTTTAGCCCCTTTTTTTTAAAACTCCGGAGG
AGTTTCTTCATTCTTGATACTATACGTAACTATTTTCGATTTGACTTCATTGTCAATTAAGCTAGTAAAA
TCAATGGTTAAAAAACAAAAAACTTGCATTTTTCTACCTAGTAATTTATAATTTTAAGTGTCGAGTTTAA
AAGTATAATTTACCAGGAAAGGAGCAAGTTTTTTAATAAGGAAAAATTTTTCCTTTTAAAATTCTATTTC
GTTATATGACTAATTATAATCAAAAAAATGAAAATAAACAAGAGGTAAAAACTGCTTTAGAGAAATGTAC
TGATAAAAAAAGAAAAAATCCTAGATTTACGTCATACATAGCACCTTTAACTACTAAGAAAAATATTGAA
AGGACTTCCACTTGTGGAGATTATTTGTTTATGTTGAGTGATGCAGACTTAGAACATTTTAAATTACATA
AAGGTAATTTTTGCGGTAATAGATTTTGTCCAATGTGTAGTTGGCGACTTGCTTGTAAGGATAGTTTAGA
AATATCTATTCTTATGGAGCATTTAAGAAAAGAAGAAAATAAAGAGTTTATATTTTTAACTCTTACAACT
CCAAATGTAAAAAGTTATGATCTTAATTATTCTATTAAACAATATAATAAATCTTTTAAAAAATTAATGG
AGCGTAAGGAAGTTAAGGATATAACTAAAGGTTATATAAGAAAATTAGAAGTAACTTACCAAAAGGAAAA
ATACATAACAAAGGATTTATGGAAAATAAAAAAAGATTATTATCAAAAAAAAGGACTTGAAATTGGTGAT
TTAGAACCTAATTTTGATACTTATAATCCTCATTTTCATGTAGTTATTGCAGTTAATAAAAGTTATTTTA
CAGATAAAAATTATTATATAAATCGAGAAAGATGGTTGGAATTATGGAAGTTTGCTACTAAGGATGATTC
TATAACTCAAGTTGATGTTAGAAAAGCAAAAATTAATGATTATAAAGAGGTTTACGAACTTGCGAAATAT
TCAGCTAAAGACACTGATTATTTAATATCGAGGCCAGTATTTGAAATTTTTTATAAAGCATTAAAAGGCA
AGCAGGTATTAGTTTTTAGTGGATTTTTTAAAGATGCACACAAATTGTACAAGCAAGGAAAACTTGATGT
TTATAAAAAGAAAGATGAAATTAAATATGTCTATATAGTTTATTATAATTGGTGCAAAAAACAATATGAA
AAAACTAGAATAAGGGAACTTACGGAAGATGAAAAAGAAGAATTAAATCAAGATTTAATAGATGAAATAG
AAATAGATTAAAGTGTAACTATACTTTATATATATATGATTAAAAAAATAAAAAACAACAGCCTATTAGG
TTGTTGTTTTTTATTTTCTTTATTAATTTTTTTAATTTTTAGTTTTTAGTTCTTTTTTAAAATAAGTTTC
AGCCTCTTTTTCAATATTTTTTAAAGAAGGAGTATTTGCATGAATTGCCTTTTTTCTAACAGACTTAGGA
AATATTTTAACAGTATCTTCTTGCGCCGGTGATTTTGGAACTTCATAACTTACTAATTTATAATTATTAT
TTTCTTTTTTAATTGTAACAGTTGCAAAAGAAGCTGAACCTGTTCCTTCAACTAGTTTATCATCTTCAAT
ATAATATTCTTGACCTATATAGTATAAATATATTTTTATTATATTTTTACTTTTTTCTGAATCTATTATT
TTATAATCATAAAAAGTTTTACCACCAAAAGAAGGTTGTACTCCTTCTGGTCCAACATATTTTTTTACTA
TATTATCTAAATAATTTTTGGGAACTGGTGTTGTAATTTGATTAATCGAACAACCAGTTATACTTAAAGG
AATTATAACTATAAAAATATATAGGATTATCTTTTTAAATTTCATTATTGGCCTCCTTTTTATTAAATTT
ATGTTACCATAAAAAGGACATAACGGGAATATGTAGAATATTTTTAATGTAGACAAAATTTTACATAAAT
ATAAAGAAAGGAAGTGTTTGTTTAAATTTTATAGCAAACTATCAAAAATTAGGGGGATAAAAATTTATGA
AAAAAAGGTTTTCGATGTTATTTTTATGTTTAACTTTAATAGTTTGTGGTTTATTTACAAATTCGGCCGG
CCCGCT
Features (pLannotate 1.2.2; 5 found; start..end, strand, type, name):
    332..920     -  rep_origin     ori: high-copy-number ColE1/pMB1/pBR322/pUC origin of replication
   1056..1871    -  CDS            KanR: aminoglycoside phosphotransferase; aph(3')-Ia; confers resistance to kanamycin in bacteria or G418 (Geneticin®) in eukaryotes
   1987..2009    +  misc_feature   MCS (fragment): pBluescript multiple cloning site
   2009..2055    +  terminator     rrnB T1 terminator: transcription terminator T1 from the E. coli rrnB gene
   2157..2200    -  CDS            lacZα (fragment): LacZα fragment of β-galactosidase; lacZ fragment
