[The description below was written by a language model from this plasmid's Addgene catalogue record and pLannotate feature annotations shown in this document.]
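Description:
pGL1_105 is a 4,836 nt synthetic biology plasmid built on the pGLDV_21 backbone and described as a "Level 1" part plasmid, a designation that usually indicates a position in a hierarchical modular assembly scheme, although the cloning method itself is recorded as unknown. It is maintained in E. coli (DH5alpha) at high copy through a ColE1/pMB1/pUC-type origin of replication and is selected with kanamycin via an aph(3')-Ia aminoglycoside phosphotransferase (KanR) gene.

The payload is a synthetic insert named "pBP1 ORI with barcode 11", that is, a replication origin derived from the plasmid pBP1 paired with a short identifying DNA barcode. The annotated feature table does not pick up this insert. It identifies only the E. coli origin, KanR, a small fragment of a pBluescript-type multiple cloning site, an rrnB T1 transcription terminator and a short remnant of lacZα, all within roughly the first 2.2 kb. The remaining ~2.6 kb is unannotated and presumably contains the pBP1 origin and barcode, but their exact position and composition are not given in the record. The lacZα and MCS fragments are probably leftovers of a cloning or screening cassette in the destination vector, and the rrnB T1 terminator would insulate neighbouring sequence from read-through transcription.

The stated purpose is simply to provide a barcoded origin part. Such a module could be combined with other parts into larger vectors, with the barcode allowing this origin to be distinguished from others in a mixed population by sequencing. However, the record does not specify the intended host organisms or downstream assembly partners.
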