Addgene plasmid #210689: pGL1_105
Purpose: Level 1 plasmid, barcoded ORI
Depositing lab: Charlie Gilbert & Nili Ostrov & Cultivarium Tools. Depositing organization: Cultivarium, Convergent Research.
Backbone
  Vector backbone: pGLDV_21
  Vector type: Synthetic Biology
Growth in bacteria
  Bacterial resistance: Kanamycin, 50 μg/mL
  Growth temperature: 37°C
  Growth strain: DH5alpha
  Copy number: High Copy
Gene/Insert
  Gene/Insert name: pBP1 ORI with barcode 11
  Species: Synthetic
  Cloning method: Unknown
Terms and licenses: Academic/Nonprofit Terms; Industry Terms: Not Available to Industry
How to cite: pGL1_105 was a gift from Charlie Gilbert & Nili Ostrov & Cultivarium Tools (Addgene plasmid # 210689 ; http://n2t.net/addgene:210689 ; RRID:Addgene_210689)
